Addgene plasmid #89390: E1b-GFP-Tol2-Gateway mmu SE-Zic2 U
Purpose: Vector for reporter assay of one mouse super-enhancer region
Depositing lab: Alena Shkumatava. Depositing organization: Institut Curie. Publication: Comparative analyses of super-enhancers reveal conserved elements in vertebrate genomes. Perez-Rico YA, Boeva V, Mallory AC, Bitetti A, Majello S, Barillot E, Shkumatava A. Genome Res. 2017 Feb;27(2):259-268. doi: 10.1101/gr.203679.115. Epub 2016 Dec 13. PubMed 27965291.
Backbone
  Vector backbone: E1b-GFP-Tol2-Gateway
  Backbone manufacturer: Nadav Ahituv lab
  Total vector size (bp): 9766
  Modifications to backbone: Insertion of super-enhancer region
Growth in bacteria
  Bacterial resistance: Chloramphenicol and Ampicillin, 25 & 100 μg/mL
  Growth temperature: 37°C
  Growth strain: ccdB Survival
  Copy number: High Copy
Gene/Insert
  Gene/Insert name: Zic2 (alt name: super-enhancer Zic2)
  Species: M. musculus (mouse)
  Insert size (bp): 1056
  Entrez Gene: Zic2 (a.k.a. HPE5, Ku)
  Cloning method: Gibson Cloning
  Sequencing primers: 5′ GAAATTGCTGTGAGACAC; 3′ GAAAGGGATGCTGTTTTG
Terms and licenses: Academic/Nonprofit Terms; Industry Terms: Not Available to Industry
How to cite: E1b-GFP-Tol2-Gateway mmu SE-Zic2 U was a gift from Alena Shkumatava (Addgene plasmid # 89390 ; http://n2t.net/addgene:89390 ; RRID:Addgene_89390)
