[The description below was written by a language model from this plasmid's Addgene catalogue record.]
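Description:
E1b-GFP-Tol2-Gateway mmu SE-Zic2 U is an enhancer-reporter plasmid of about 9.8 kb built on the E1b-GFP-Tol2-Gateway backbone. As the backbone name indicates, this design places a GFP reporter behind the adenoviral E1b minimal promoter, which has little activity on its own, so fluorescence depends on regulatory activity supplied by a test fragment cloned nearby. The reporter unit lies between Tol2 transposon arms, which allow Tol2 transposase to integrate it into a host genome. This system is most commonly used for transgenesis in zebrafish embryos, although the record does not name the assay organism.

The insert is a 1,056 bp mouse genomic fragment from a super-enhancer associated with the Zic2 gene. It was introduced by Gibson assembly rather than by Gateway recombination. The meaning of the "U" suffix is not explained; it presumably distinguishes this fragment from other pieces of the same region. The plasmid is high copy in bacteria and is selected with both ampicillin and chloramphenicol. It is propagated in a ccdB-tolerant strain, which suggests that the Gateway cassette, with its chloramphenicol resistance gene and ccdB counter-selection marker, remains in the construct alongside the insert. No feature table is provided, so the exact positions of the insert, the Gateway elements and the origin of replication cannot be confirmed.

The stated purpose is a reporter assay testing whether this mouse super-enhancer segment can drive GFP expression. It was made as part of a comparative study of super-enhancers and conserved elements within them across vertebrate genomes.
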