>Addgene plasmid #89390 | E1b-GFP-Tol2-Gateway mmu SE-Zic2 U | addgene partial sequence | sequence record 175430 | Addgene Partial NGS Result
ACAAGTTTGTACAAAAAAGCTGAACGAGAAACGTAAAATGATATAAATATCAATATATTAAATTAGATTT
TGCATAAAAAACAGACTACATAATACTGTAAAACACAACATATCCAGTCACTATGGCGGCCGCATTAGGC
ACCCCAGGCTTTACACTTTATGCTTCCGGCTCGTATAATGTGTGGATTTTGAGTTAGGATCCGTCGAGAT
TTTCAGGAGCTAAGGAAGCTAAAATGGAGAAAAAAATCACTGGATATACCACCGTTGATATATCCCAATG
GCATCGTAAAGAACATTTTGAGGCATTTCAGTCAGTTGCTCAATGTACCTATAACCAGACCGTTCAGCTG
GATATTACGGCCTTTTTAAAGACCGTAAAGAAAAATAAGCACAAGTTTTATCCGGCCTTTATTCACATTC
TTGCCCGCCTGATGAATGCTCATCCGGAATTCCGTATGGCAATGAAAGACGGTGAGCTGGTGATATGGGA
TAGTGTTCACCCTTGTTACACCGTTTTCCATGAGCAAACTGAAACGTTTTCATCGCTCTGGAGTGAATAC
CACGACGATTTCCGGCAGTTTCTACACATATATTCGCAAGATGTGGCGTGTTACGGTGAAAACCTGGCCT
ATTTCCCTAAAGGGTTTATTGAGAATATGTTTTTCGTCTCAGCCAATCCCTGGGTGAGTTTCACCAGTTT
TGATTTAAACGTGGCCAATATGGACAACTTCTTCGCCCCCGTTTTCACCATGGGCAAATATTATACGCAA
GGCGACAAGGTGCTGATGCCGCTGGCGATTCAGGTTCATCATGCCGTTTGTGATGGCTTCCATGTCGGCA
GAATGCTTAATGAATTACAACAGTACTGCGATGAGTGGCAGGGCGGGGCGTAAACGCGTGGATCCGGCTT
ACTAAAAGCCAGATAACAGTATGCGTATTTGCGCGCTGATTTTTGCGGTATAAGAATATATACTGATATG
TATACCCGAAGTATGTCAAAAAGAGGTATGCTATGAAGCAGCGTATTACAGTGACAGTTGACAGCGACAG
CTATCAGTTGCTCAAGGCATATATGATGTCAATATCTCCGGTCTGGTAAGCACAACCATGCAGAATGAAG
CCCGTCGTCTGCGTGCCGAACGCTGGAAAGCGGAAAATCAGGAAGGGATGGCTGAGGTCGCCCGGTTTAT
TGAAATGAACGGCTCTTTTGCTGACGAGAACAGGGGCTGGTGAAATGCAGTTTAAGGTTTACACCTATAA
AAGAGAGAGCCGTTATCGTCTGTTTGTGGATGTACAGAGTGATATTATTGACACGCCCGGGCGACGGATG
GTGATCCCCCTGGCCAGTGCACGTCTGCTGTCAGATAAAGTCTCCCGTGAACTTTACCCGGTGGTGCATA
TCGGGGATGAAAGCTGGCGCATGATGACCACCGATATGGCCAGTGTGCCGGTCTCCGTTATCGGGGAAGA
AGTGGCTGATCTCAGCCACCGCGAAAATGACATCAAAAACGCCATTAACCTGATGTTCTGGGGAATATAA
ATGTCAGGCTCCCTTATACACAGCCAGTCTGCAGGTCGACCATAGTGACTGGATATGTTGTGTTTTACAG
TATTATGTAGTCTGTTTTTTATGCAAAATCTAATTTAATATATTGATATTTATATCATTTTACGTTTCTC
GTTCAGCTTTCTTGTACAAAGTGGTGATATCAAGATCTGAAATTGCTGTGAGACACTAGGGATGGTAGTG
ATAGTCCACCAAGATTTTTCTACAAGCTGGAGCCAGCAAGGCAAACGGACCAGCAAATCTTCGTTTTAGC
GGAGCTCTGTCCAGGCAGGAAGAGATGACGACTGTGGGTTCCAGGGATTTTACTACATCACATCCAAGAC
AGGAAGGTCTGGATGGAGTCAGCAAAGTCTAAAGTCAACTCTTCTGGACACGCTCGCCCCATCCTTTTCC
GACAGGGGCCAGATTCTTCACTCTGGCGTCCTCGCGACTGAGATTAATCTGGCACGGGGGCTACGATTGG
GCTCAGAGACCTTGGTGCTCAAAATCATCCAGTGGCAACTTGCAGACCTCTGAGCATTTCTCTGAGGATT
GCCTCTTTCCCATTCCTCCTGAACTCAGAAACATCAGGGTCTACGGACTCGTGTGGTGCAAGGGGTAGCT
AAAAATGTACTTTATGCTAAGGTTTATGATCCCTGTCACACATTCAAGGGTATGATAAGGCCGGGGAGAC
GAACGTTCCTGAGACCAAAATGCTGGGTTGGGGGTGGAGTGGTGTGTGTGTGTCTTGTTCAAATCCTTTA
GATAGTAAAGAACTGGCCCAATCCTATAGCCACTTGACGTTTGCATTGAAAAGCTGTTGGGGGGGGGGGG
AGCTTACTTTTACAGTACCAAAGATAAGTTGTGTAAAATATGCCTGTGATCAAATATTCCCATTTGGTTC
AAAATTATTTTTACAATTAAAGATAGAGGTTGTTTGAGAAAACCTTTGACCTTCATTTGACCATTCTGAT
TGGGAATTTCTTGAGAAACACATCGATATATCTCAAAATATACTCAGACGGTCCAAGTAAGAGTCACAAA
ATGTTTTACATGGCCAAGGTACACAACAGACTAATTTTTTGTTTTTTTAGGTCTGAAATGAACTTTTCTT
CATTTCTCATCCTTGACTCTCTTAGAAGTCAGATAACGATGAGAGTAGAAGCTTCAATGCAGATATGTAT
TTCAAAATTTGAATGTTGTTCCCCCACAAAACAGCATCCCTTTCAGATCTCTCGACTCTAGAGGGTATAT
AATGGATCCCATCGCGTCTCAGCCTCACTTTGAGCTCCTCCACACGAATTTCGACCGATCCTGAGAACTT
CAGGGTGAGTTTGGGGACCCTTGATTGTTCTTTCTTTTTCGCTATTGTAAAATTCATGTTATATGGAGGG
GGCAAAGTTTTCAGGGTGTTGTTTAGAATGGGAAGATGTCCCTTGTATCACCATGGACCCTCATGATAAT
TTTGTTTCTTTCACTTTCTACTCTGTTGACAACCATTGTCTCCTCTTATTTTCTTTTCATTTTCTGTAAC
TTTTTCGTTAAACTTTAGCTTGCATTTGTAACGAATTTTTAAATTCACTTTTGTTTATTTGTCAGATTGT
AAGTACTTTCTCTAATCACTTTTTTTTCAAGGCAATCAGGGTATATTATATTGTACTTCAGCACAGTTTT
AGAGAACAATTGTTATAATTAAATGATAAGGTAGAATATTTCTGCATATAAATTCTGGCTGGCGTGGAAA
TATTCTTATTGGTAGAAACAACTACACCCTGGTCATCATCCTGCCTTTCTCTTTATGGTTACAATGATAT
ACACTGTTTGAGATGAGGATAAAATACTCTGAGTCCAAACCGGGCCCCTCTGCTAACCATGTTCATGCCT
TCTTCTCTTTCCTACAGCTCCTGGGCAACGTGCTGGTTGTTGTGCTGTCTCATCATTTTGGCAAAGAATT
CCTCGACGGATCCACCGGTCGCCACCATGGTGAGCAAGGGCGAGGAGCTGTTCACCGGGGTGGTGCCCAT
CCTGGTCGAGCTGGACGGCGACGTAAACGGCCACAAGTTCAGCGTGTCCGGCGAGGGCGAGGGCGATGCC
ACCTACGGCAAGCTGACCCTGAAGTTCATCTGCACCACCGGCAAGCTGCCCGTGCCCTGGCCCACCCTCG
TGACCACCCTGACCTACGGCGTGCAGTGCTTCAGCCGCTACCCCGACCACATGAAGCAGCACGACTTCTT
CAAGTCCGCCATGCCCGAAGGCTACGTCCAGGAGCGCACCATCTTCTTCAAGGACGACGGCAACTACAAG
ACCCGCGCCGAGGTGAAGTTCGAGGGCGACACCCTGGTGAACCGCATCGAGCTGAAGGGCATCGACTTCA
AGGAGGACGGCAACATCCTGGGGCACAAGCTGGAGTACAACTACAACAGCCACAACGTCTATATCATGGC
CGACAAGCAGAAGAACGGCATCAAGGTGAACTTCAAGATCCGCCACAACATCGAGGACGGCAGCGTGCAG
CTCGCCGACCACTACCAGCAGAACACCCCCATCGGCGACGGCCCCGTGCTGCTGCCCGACAACCACTACC
TGAGCACCCAGTCCGCCCTGAGCAAAGACCCCAACGAGAAGCGCGATCACATGGTCCTGCTGGAGTTCGT
GACCGCCGCCGGGATCACTCTCGGCATGGACGAGCTGTACAAGTAAAGCGGCCGCCACCGCGGTGGAGCT
CGAATTAATTCATCGATGATGATCCAGACATGATAAGATACATTGATGAGTTTGGACAAACCACAACTAG
AATGCAGTGAAAAAAATGCTTTATTTGTGAAATTTGTGATGCTATTGCTTTATTTGTAACCATTATAAGC
TGCAATAAACAAGTTAACAACAACAATTGCATTCATTTTATGTTTCAGGTTCAGGGGGAGGTGTGGGAGG
TTTTTTAAAGCAAGTAAAACCTCTACAAATGTGGTATGGCTGATTATGATCCTCTAGATCAGATCCGAAG
ATACGGCCACGGGTGCTCTTGATCCTGTGGCTGATTTTGGACTGTGCTGCTCGCAGCTGCTGATGAATCA
CATACTTCCTCCATTTTCTTCCACTGATTGACTGTTATAATTTCCCTAATTTCCAGGTCAAGGTGCTGTG
CATTGTGGTAATAGATGTGACATGACGTCACTTCCAAAGGACCAATGAACATGTCTGACCAATTTCATAT
AATGTGAAAACGATTTTCATAGGCAGAATAAATAACATTTAAATTAAACTGGGCATCAGCGCAATTCAAT
TGGTTTGGTAATAGCAAGGGAAAATAGAATGAAGTGATCTCCAAAAAATAAGTACTTTTTGACTGTAAAT
AAAATTGTAAGGAGTAAAAAGTACTTTTTTTTCTAAAAAAATGTAATTAAGTAAAAGTAAAAGTATTGAT
TTTTAATTGTACTCAAGTAAAGTAAAAATCCCCAAAAATAATACTTAAGTACAGTAATCAAGTAAAATTA
CTCAAGTACTTTACACCTCTGGTTCTTGACCCCCTACCTTCAGCAAGCCCAGCAGATCCACTAGTTCTAG
AGCGGCCGCCACCGCGGTGGAGCTCCAGCTTTTGTTCCCTTTAGTGAGGGTTAATTGCGCGCTTGGCGTA
ATCATGGTCATAGCTGTTTCCTGTGTGAAATTGTTATCCGCTCACAATTCCACACAACATACGAGCCGGA
AGCATAAAGTGTAAAGCCTGGGGTGCCTAATGAGTGAGCTAACTCACATTAATTGCGTTGCGCTCACTGC
CCGCTTTCCAGTCGGGAAACCTGTCGTGCCAGCTGCATTAATGAATCGGCCAACGCGCGGGGAGAGGCGG
TTTGCGTATTGGGCGCTCTTCCGCTTCCTCGCTCACTGACTCGCTGCGCTCGGTCGTTCGGCTGCGGCGA
GCGGTATCAGCTCACTCAAAGGCGGTAATACGGTTATCCACAGAATCAGGGGATAACGCAGGAAAGAACA
TGTGAGCAAAAGGCCAGCAAAAGGCCAGGAACCGTAAAAAGGCCGCGTTGCTGGCGTTTTTCCATAGGCT
CCGCCCCCCTGACGAGCATCACAAAAATCGACGCTCAAGTCAGAGGTGGCGAAACCCGACAGGACTATAA
AGATACCAGGCGTTTCCCCCTGGAAGCTCCCTCGTGCGCTCTCCTGTTCCGACCCTGCCGCTTACCGGAT
ACCTGTCCGCCTTTCTCCCTTCGGGAAGCGTGGCGCTTTCTCATAGCTCACGCTGTAGGTATCTCAGTTC
GGTGTAGGTCGTTCGCTCCAAGCTGGGCTGTGTGCACGAACCCCCCGTTCAGCCCGACCGCTGCGCCTTA
TCCGGTAACTATCGTCTTGAGTCCAACCCGGTAAGACACGACTTATCGCCACTGGCAGCAGCCACTGGTA
ACAGGATTAGCAGAGCGAGGTATGTAGGCGGTGCTACAGAGTTCTTGAAGTGGTGGCCTAACTACGGCTA
CACTAGAAGAACAGTATTTGGTATCTGCGCTCTGCTGAAGCCAGTTACCTTCGGAAAAAGAGTTGGTAGC
TCTTGATCCGGCAAACAAACCACCGCTGGTAGCGGTGGTTTTTTTGTTTGCAAGCAGCAGATTACGCGCA
GAAAAAAAGGATCTCAAGAAGATCCTTTGATCTTTTCTACGGGGTCTGACGCTCAGTGGAACGAAAACTC
ACGTTAAGGGATTTTGGTCATGAGATTATCAAAAAGGATCTTCACCTAGATCCTTTTAAATTAAAAATGA
AGTTTTAAATCAATCTAAAGTATATATGAGTAAACTTGGTCTGACAGTTACCAATGCTTAATCAGTGAGG
CACCTATCTCAGCGATCTGTCTATTTCGTTCATCCATAGTTGCCTGACTCCCCGTCGTGTAGATAACTAC
GATACGGGAGGGCTTACCATCTGGCCCCAGTGCTGCAATGATACCGCGAGACCCACGCTCACCGGCTCCA
GATTTATCAGCAATAAACCAGCCAGCCGGAAGGGCCGAGCGCAGAAGTGGTCCTGCAACTTTATCCGCCT
CCATCCAGTCTATTAATTGTTGCCGGGAAGCTAGAGTAAGTAGTTCGCCAGTTAATAGTTTGCGCAACGT
TGTTGCCATTGCTACAGGCATCGTGGTGTCACGCTCGTCGTTTGGTATGGCTTCATTCAGCTCCGGTTCC
CAACGATCAAGGCGAGTTACATGATCCCCCATGTTGTGCAAAAAAGCGGTTAGCTCCTTCGGTCCTCCGA
TCGTTGTCAGAAGTAAGTTGGCCGCAGTGTTATCACTCATGGTTATGGCAGCACTGCATAATTCTCTTAC
TGTCATGCCATCCGTAAGATGCTTTTCTGTGACTGGTGAGTACTCAACCAAGTCATTCTGAGAATAGTGT
ATGCGGCGACCGAGTTGCTCTTGCCCGGCGTCAATACGGGATAATACCGCGCCACATAGCAGAACTTTAA
AAGTGCTCATCATTGGAAAACGTTCTTCGGGGCGAAAACTCTCAAGGATCTTACCGCTGTTGAGATCCAG
TTCGATGTAACCCACTCGTGCACCCAACTGATCTTCAGCATCTTTTACTTTCACCAGCGTTTCTGGGTGA
GCAAAAACAGGAAGGCAAAATGCCGCAAAAAAGGGAATAAGGGCGACACGGAAATGTTGAATACTCATAC
TCTTCCTTTTTCAATATTATTGAAGCATTTATCAGGGTTATTGTCTCATGAGCGGATACATATTTGAATG
TATTTAGAAAAATAAACAAATAGGGGTTCCGCGCACATTTCCCCGAAAAGTGCCACCTAAATTGTAAGCG
TTAATATTTTGTTAAAATTCGCGTTAAATTTTTGTTAAATCAGCTCATTTTTTAACCAATAGGCCGAAAT
CGGCAAAATCCCTTATAAATCAAAAGAATAGACCGAGATAGGGT
[37 nt withheld, positions 7465-7501]
AAAGAACGTGGACTCCAACGTCAAAGG
[49 nt withheld, positions 7529-7577]
T
[91 nt withheld, positions 7579-7669]
G
[124 nt withheld, positions 7671-7794]
CCCATTCGCCATTCAGGCTGCGCAACTGTTGGGAAGGGCGATCGGTGCGGGCCTCTTCGCTATTACGCCA
GCTGGCGAAAGGGGGATGTGCTGCAAGGCGATTAAGTTGGGTAACGCCAGGGTTTTCCCAGTCACGACGT
TGTAAAACGACGGCCAGTGAGCGCGCGTAATACGACTCACTATAGGGCGAATTGGGTACCAAATAGTAGG
AATTACCCACCTGTACAAGTGCTGAAAACTTGGATGAATAAGCCCGTTTGCCATTTTCTACTGCTATTTT
AAATCTTTTCTGTATTTGTCTGCATTTGTCTTTACCCTTGAATAAATGTTTTAGTTGTTTTTTTTCAATT
ATGACTGTGTTTAACAGACATTATTACAATAATATGTAATAGTAGTACACACTATTATTATGTAATAGTA
CTTGTTGACTGTATTTGAGAACTGGACCGAGTGAGTGTTACGTCACCCATTCAAAATGACTTACTTCTGG
CTCCAACAAAATGAAGTTAATTCAGTTGCCATTTTTCACTGTATGGACATCGCCGTGTTGGAGCTAGACG
TTGCCAATAAGCAAGAAAGAGCCGAGATGCGTCGAGTCTGAGTCACCGTTCCTATGGCAACCCCTCTAAC
CAATCAGAAGTAAGCTTGTTGGAAGTCCACAGCCTACCACTTGAAAGCGGGCTGCACAAAATCTGTCAAA
CGTTTTGAACGTTGGATGTGAGAGCACATACTTTTATTAAGGCATCTGGTTGGTCAGTTTATAATATCAA
CAACTTGGGCTACAGAAAAGAAAAGTTATTACAGAAATTATGATTAACAAGTACATGTTAAATAAAGATT
TTAATATGAATGCCACCACTGGAGCATTCATGCCATTTGGAGCTTCTTCCTGTTTGGATCACTAGAAGGA
GGAGGTCACTCATTACAGTTCTCATATACAGTCGTTGGTTGGTTGGTTGGTTGGTAGATTGATTGATTGA
TTGATTGATTGATTGATTGATTGATTGATTGATTGATTGATTGATTGATTGATTGATTGATTGGTAGTCA
AAATAAGAAATAATTTCCACAGATTCATTACAGAAATGATTAAATGCATACATAAAAAACTNGGGGGGGG
GGGGATACAACAACACACTTAAGTCACATTTGCCTACGTAAAGAAAAGTAAAGAAAATCAATAGCTATAT
TTTACATCTCCTTTTTTTGCTGTCTTTTAATTAGCCTTGTTTTGCTGTTATCTTGATTGAAACTGTAACT
TCTTCACCTGCTTCTTTTCTTTGTAGGTTTTGCCAGCCCAGAAACAGGCATGGCTGTGCAAGGCCAGAGC
ACCATGCACAATGCGCTGCATGTCTTCATGAACGGCTCAATGTCCTCAGTCCAGGGCTCAGCCAACGACC
CCATCTTCCTCCTTCACCATGCTTTCATTGACAGGTAACAAACACGTCATGACATTAGACTGCACAGTTT
TTGACAAAGTTCATACAATCTGTTGTTTATAGCTGCTACAATTAGTGAAGTTTGTGAATGTACTTGGATG
AGCAGCGAAAGATCAATTGAGATCAATTGTTAGAGTTTGGTTGCCCTGCAGAGCAAAGAACAAAAAATAA
TCTGGTGGCTTTACTGCGTGAGGTTATTATTGGTGGAATAGAAACACAAAACATAATTGCATTTATTTGT
TTAATTTTTTATCTTATCTTAACTTTCATCTTGCATATTTGTTTCTTACATCATTTCTAGCATCTTTGAG
CGCTGGCTAAGAACTCATCAGCCTCCCCGGTCCATCTACCCACGTACCAATGCACCAATTGGCCACAATG
ACGGCTACTACATGGTGCCATTCCTTCCTCTTTATAGGAATGGAGACTACCTCCTGTCCAACAATGCTCT
TGGATACGAGTACGCCTACCTGTTGGACCCAGGTCATTGCACAACACCAGAAATGCCCTCTGATCTGCAA
AAGACGTGAATATCTGTTCAGACACCCATATCCACTCTGTTCCACACAGGTCAGAGGTTTGTCCAGGAGT
TCTTGACAGAGGTGTAAAAAGTACTCAAAAATTTTACTCAAGTGAAAGTACAAGTACTTAGGGAAAATTT
TACTCAATTAAAAGTAAAAGTATCTGGCTAGAATCTTACTTGAGTAAAAGTAAAAAAGTACTCCATTAAA
ATTGTACTTGAGTATTAAGGAAGTAAAAGTAAAAGCAAGAAAGAAAACTAGAGATTCTTGTTTAAGCTTT
TAATCTCAAAAAACATTAAATGAAATGCATACAAGGTTTTATCCTGCTTTAGAACTGTTTGTATTTAATT
ATCAAACTATAAGACAGACAATCTAATGCCAGTACACGCTACTCAAAGTTGTAAAACCTCAGATTTAACT
TCAGTAGAAGCTGATTCTCAAAATTGTTAGTGTCAAGCCTAGCTCTTTTGGGGCTGAAAAGCAATCCTGC
AGTGCTGAAAAGCCTCTCACAGGCAGCCGATGCGGGAAGAGGTGTATTAGTCTTGATAGAGAGGCTGCAA
ATAGCAGGAAACGTGAGCAGAGACTCCCTGGTGTCTGAAACACAGGCCAGATGGGCCCTCGAGGATATC
